Addgene plasmid #24310: EdTC
Depositing lab: Roel Nusse. Depositing organization: Stanford University. Publication: Lentiviral vectors to probe and manipulate the wnt signaling pathway. Fuerer C, Nusse R. PLoS One. 2010 . 5(2):e9370. 10.1371/journal.pone.0009370 PubMed 20186325.
Backbone
  Vector backbone: pRRLSIN.cPPT.PGK-GFP.WPRE
  Backbone manufacturer: Naldini/Trono (Addgene #12252)
  Backbone size w/o insert (bp): 6074
  Vector type: Lentiviral
  Selectable markers: mCherry
Growth in bacteria
  Bacterial resistance: Ampicillin, 100 μg/mL
  Growth temperature: 37°C
  Growth strain: Stbl3
  Copy number: High Copy
Gene/Insert
  Gene/Insert name: EF1alpha-dnhTcf4 // SV40-mCherry (alt names: Tcf4; dominant negative tcf4)
  Species: H. sapiens (human)
  Insert size (bp): 4170
  Mutation: 31 first amino acids of hTcf4 have been deleted.
  GenBank ID: NM_030756
  Entrez Gene: TCF7L2 (a.k.a. TCF-4, TCF4)
  Tag / fusion protein: FLAG (N terminal on insert)
  Cloning method: Restriction Enzyme; 5′ cloning site ClaI (vec) and AvaII (insert) (destroyed during cloning); 3′ cloning site SalI (not destroyed)
  Sequencing primers: 5′ GGCCCGAAGGAATAGAAG; 3′ AACGGGCCACAACTCCTC
Resource information
  A portion of this plasmid was derived from a plasmid made by: The dominant-negative, flag tagged Tcf4 was obtained from Amanda Mikels)
Terms and licenses: Academic/Nonprofit Terms; Industry Terms: Not Available to Industry
Depositor comments: This plasmid requires a 2nd generation lentiviral packaging system.
How to cite: EdTC was a gift from Roel Nusse (Addgene plasmid # 24310 ; http://n2t.net/addgene:24310 ; RRID:Addgene_24310)
