[The description below was written by a language model from this plasmid's Addgene catalogue record and pLannotate feature annotations shown in this document.]
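Description:
EdTC is a self-inactivating HIV-1-based lentiviral transfer plasmid built on the pRRLSIN.cPPT.PGK-GFP.WPRE backbone, in which the original PGK-GFP cassette has been replaced by a two-promoter insert of about 4.2 kb. It is maintained in E. coli through a high-copy ColE1/pUC-type origin with ampicillin resistance (AmpR), and it also carries an f1 origin and remnants of a lac/T3/T7 cloning region. The viral portion consists of an RSV promoter driving a truncated 5' LTR, the Ψ packaging signal with a gag fragment, the Rev response element, a cPPT/CTS, a WPRE downstream of the cargo, and a ΔU3 3' LTR that inactivates LTR-driven transcription after integration. An SV40 poly(A) signal and SV40 origin lie beyond the 3' LTR. The depositor states that a second-generation packaging system is required to produce virus.

The payload has two independent expression units. The human EF-1α promoter drives a dominant-negative form of human Tcf4 (TCF7L2) lacking its first 31 amino acids and carrying an N-terminal FLAG tag. Removing the N-terminus eliminates the β-catenin-binding region, so the protein is expected to occupy Tcf target sites without being activated by β-catenin, thereby blocking canonical Wnt transcriptional output. The FLAG tag is listed in the catalogue fields but is not separately annotated in the feature table. Downstream, an SV40 enhancer/early promoter drives mCherry, which serves as the fluorescent marker for identifying or sorting transduced cells; there is no mammalian drug-selection gene. The plasmid belongs to a set of lentiviral vectors designed to probe and manipulate the Wnt pathway, here by stably inhibiting Tcf/β-catenin-dependent transcription in transduced cells.
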