Features (pLannotate 1.2.2; 29 found; start..end, strand, type, name):
      7..595     +  misc_feature   WPRE: woodchuck hepatitis virus posttranscriptional regulatory element
    612..680     +  CDS            nef (fragment): NEF_HV1Z2 - Experimental evidence at protein level: Swiss-Prot protein existence level 1. Extracellular Nef protein targets CD4(+) T-lymphocytes for apoptosis by interacting with CXCR4 surface receptors. From Human immunodeficiency virus type 1 group M subtype D (isolate Z2/CDC-Z34) (HIV-1).
    682..915     +  LTR            3' LTR (ΔU3): self-inactivating 3' long terminal repeat (LTR) from HIV-1
    987..1108    +  polyA_signal   SV40 poly(A) signal: SV40 polyadenylation signal
   1127..1262    +  rep_origin     SV40 ori: SV40 origin of replication
   1295..1313    -  promoter       T7 promoter: promoter for bacteriophage T7 RNA polymerase
   1321..1476    +  CDS            lacZα (fragment): LacZα fragment of β-galactosidase; lacZ fragment
   1484..1939    +  rep_origin     f1 ori (sequence partly withheld): f1 bacteriophage origin of replication; arrow indicates direction of (+) strand synthesis
   1968..2072    +  promoter       AmpR promoter: bla
   2073..2933    +  CDS            AmpR: β-lactamase; bla; confers resistance to ampicillin, carbenicillin, and related antibiotics
   3104..3692    +  rep_origin     ori: high-copy-number ColE1/pMB1/pBR322/pUC origin of replication
   3875..3967    +  CDS            lacI (fragment): lac repressor; lacI; The lac repressor binds to the lac operator to inhibit transcription in E. coli. This inhibition can be relieved by adding lactose or isopropyl-β-D-thiogalactopyranoside (IPTG).
   3980..4001    +  protein_bind   CAP binding site: CAP binding activates transcription in the presence of cAMP. E. coli catabolite activator protein
   4016..4046    +  promoter       lac promoter: promoter for the E. coli lac operon
   4054..4070    +  protein_bind   lac operator: The lac repressor binds to the lac operator to inhibit transcription in E. coli. This inhibition can be relieved by adding lactose or isopropyl-β-D-thiogalactopyranoside (IPTG). lac repressor encoded by lacI
   4115..4133    +  promoter       T3 promoter: promoter for bacteriophage T3 RNA polymerase
   4161..4382    +  promoter       RSV promoter: Rous sarcoma virus enhancer/promoter
   4389..4569    +  LTR            5' LTR (truncated): truncated 5' long terminal repeat (LTR) from HIV-1
   4613..4738    +  misc_feature   HIV-1 Ψ: packaging signal of human immunodeficiency virus type 1
   4722..5085    +  CDS            HIV-1 gag (fragment): gag protein from human immunodeficiency virus 1; gag
   5180..5516    +  ncRNA          RRE: Accession: RF00036 - HIV Rev response element
   5552..5941    +  CDS            env (fragment): ENV_HV1H2 - Experimental evidence at protein level: Swiss-Prot protein existence level 1. [Transmembrane protein gp41]: Acts as a class I viral fusion protein. Under the current model, the protein has at least 3 conformational states: pre-fusion native state, pre-hairpin intermediate state, and post-fusion hairpin state. During fusion of viral and target intracellular membranes, the coiled coil regions (heptad repeats) assume a trimer-of-hairpins structure, positioning the fusion peptide in close proximity to the C-terminal region of the ectodomain. The formation of this structure appears to d
   5953..6070    +  misc_feature   cPPT/CTS: central polypurine tract and central termination sequence of HIV-1
   6074..6099    +  CDS            small t antigen (fragment): SV40 (simian virus 40) small t antigen
   6106..7284    +  promoter       EF-1α promoter: strong constitutive promoter for human elongation factor EF-1α
   7301..7319    +  promoter       T7 promoter: promoter for bacteriophage T7 RNA polymerase
   7391..9139    +  CDS            TCF7L2 (fragment): TF7L2_HUMAN - Also known as TCF4. Experimental evidence at protein level: Swiss-Prot protein existence level 1. Participates in the Wnt signaling pathway and modulates MYC expression by binding to its promoter in a sequence-specific manner. Acts as repressor in the absence of CTNNB1, and as activator in its presence. Activates transcription from promoters with several copies of the Tcf motif 5'-CCTTTGATC-3' in the presence of CTNNB1. TLE1, TLE2, TLE3 and TLE4 repress transactivation mediated by TCF7L2/TCF4 and CTNNB1. Expression of dominant-negative mutants results in cell-cycle arrest in G1.
   9209..9506    +  promoter       SV40 promoter: SV40 enhancer and early promoter
   9534..10241   +  CDS            mCherry: mCherry is a basic (constitutively fluorescent) red fluorescent protein published in 2004, derived from Discosoma sp.. It is reported to be a very rapidly-maturing monomer with low acid sensitivity.
>Addgene plasmid #24310 | EdTC | depositor full sequence | sequence record 11359 | Author sequence
GTCGACAATCAACCTCTGGATTACAAAATTTGTGAAAGATTGACTGGTATTCTTAACTATGTTGCTCCTT
TTACGCTATGTGGATACGCTGCTTTAATGCCTTTGTATCATGCTATTGCTTCCCGTATGGCTTTCATTTT
CTCCTCCTTGTATAAATCCTGGTTGCTGTCTCTTTATGAGGAGTTGTGGCCCGTTGTCAGGCAACGTGGC
GTGGTGTGCACTGTGTTTGCTGACGCAACCCCCACTGGTTGGGGCATTGCCACCACCTGTCAGCTCCTTT
CCGGGACTTTCGCTTTCCCCCTCCCTATTGCCACGGCGGAACTCATCGCCGCCTGCCTTGCCCGCTGCTG
GACAGGGGCTCGGCTGTTGGGCACTGACAATTCCGTGGTGTTGTCGGGGAAGCTGACGTCCTTTCCATGG
CTGCTCGCCTGTGTTGCCACCTGGATTCTGCGCGGGACGTCCTTCTGCTACGTCCCTTCGGCCCTCAATC
CAGCGGACCTTCCTTCCCGCGGCCTGCTGCCGGCTCTGCGGCCTCTTCCGCGTCTTCGCCTTCGCCCTCA
GACGAGTCGGATCTCCCTTTGGGCCGCCTCCCCGCCTGGAATTCGAGCTCGGTACCTTTAAGACCAATGA
CTTACAAGGCAGCTGTAGATCTTAGCCACTTTTTAAAAGAAAAGGGGGGACTGGAAGGGCTAATTCACTC
CCAACGAAGACAAGATCTGCTTTTTGCTTGTACTGGGTCTCTCTGGTTAGACCAGATCTGAGCCTGGGAG
CTCTCTGGCTAACTAGGGAACCCACTGCTTAAGCCTCAATAAAGCTTGCCTTGAGTGCTTCAAGTAGTGT
GTGCCCGTCTGTTGTGTGACTCTGGTAACTAGAGATCCCTCAGACCCTTTTAGTCAGTGTGGAAAATCTC
TAGCAGTAGTAGTTCATGTCATCTTATTATTCAGTATTTATAACTTGCAAAGAAATGAATATCAGAGAGT
GAGAGGAACTTGTTTATTGCAGCTTATAATGGTTACAAATAAAGCAATAGCATCACAAATTTCACAAATA
AAGCATTTTTTTCACTGCATTCTAGTTGTGGTTTGTCCAAACTCATCAATGTATCTTATCATGTCTGGCT
CTAGCTATCCCGCCCCTAACTCCGCCCAGTTCCGCCCATTCTCCGCCCCATGGCTGACTAATTTTTTTTA
TTTATGCAGAGGCCGAGGCCGCCTCGGCCTCTGAGCTATTCCAGAAGTAGTGAGGAGGCTTTTTTGGAGG
CCTAGGCTTTTGCGTCGAGACGTACCCAATTCGCCCTATAGTGAGTCGTATTACGCGCGCTCACTGGCCG
TCGTTTTACAACGTCGTGACTGGGAAAACCCTGGCGTTACCCAACTTAATCGCCTTGCAGCACATCCCCC
TTTCGCCAGCTGGCGTAATAGCGAAGAGGCCCGCACCGATCGCCCTTCCCAACAGTTGCGCAGCCTGAAT
GGCGAATGGCGCG
[124 nt withheld, positions 1484-1607]
C
[91 nt withheld, positions 1609-1699]
A
[49 nt withheld, positions 1701-1749]
CCTTTGACGTTGGAGTCCACGTTCTTT
[37 nt withheld, positions 1777-1813]
ACCCTATCTCGGTCTATTCTTTTGATTTATAAGGGATTTTGCCGATTTCGGCCTATTGGTTAAAAAATGA
GCTGATTTAACAAAAATTTAACGCGAATTTTAACAAAATATTAACGTTTACAATTTCCCAGGTGGCACTT
TTCGGGGAAATGTGCGCGGAACCCCTATTTGTTTATTTTTCTAAATACATTCAAATATGTATCCGCTCAT
GAGACAATAACCCTGATAAATGCTTCAATAATATTGAAAAAGGAAGAGTATGAGTATTCAACATTTCCGT
GTCGCCCTTATTCCCTTTTTTGCGGCATTTTGCCTTCCTGTTTTTGCTCACCCAGAAACGCTGGTGAAAG
TAAAAGATGCTGAAGATCAGTTGGGTGCACGAGTGGGTTACATCGAACTGGATCTCAACAGCGGTAAGAT
CCTTGAGAGTTTTCGCCCCGAAGAACGTTTTCCAATGATGAGCACTTTTAAAGTTCTGCTATGTGGCGCG
GTATTATCCCGTATTGACGCCGGGCAAGAGCAACTCGGTCGCCGCATACACTATTCTCAGAATGACTTGG
TTGAGTACTCACCAGTCACAGAAAAGCATCTTACGGATGGCATGACAGTAAGAGAATTATGCAGTGCTGC
CATAACCATGAGTGATAACACTGCGGCCAACTTACTTCTGACAACGATCGGAGGACCGAAGGAGCTAACC
GCTTTTTTGCACAACATGGGGGATCATGTAACTCGCCTTGATCGTTGGGAACCGGAGCTGAATGAAGCCA
TACCAAACGACGAGCGTGACACCACGATGCCTGTAGCAATGGCAACAACGTTGCGCAAACTATTAACTGG
CGAACTACTTACTCTAGCTTCCCGGCAACAATTAATAGACTGGATGGAGGCGGATAAAGTTGCAGGACCA
CTTCTGCGCTCGGCCCTTCCGGCTGGCTGGTTTATTGCTGATAAATCTGGAGCCGGTGAGCGTGGGTCTC
GCGGTATCATTGCAGCACTGGGGCCAGATGGTAAGCCCTCCCGTATCGTAGTTATCTACACGACGGGGAG
TCAGGCAACTATGGATGAACGAAATAGACAGATCGCTGAGATAGGTGCCTCACTGATTAAGCATTGGTAA
CTGTCAGACCAAGTTTACTCATATATACTTTAGATTGATTTAAAACTTCATTTTTAATTTAAAAGGATCT
AGGTGAAGATCCTTTTTGATAATCTCATGACCAAAATCCCTTAACGTGAGTTTTCGTTCCACTGAGCGTC
AGACCCCGTAGAAAAGATCAAAGGATCTTCTTGAGATCCTTTTTTTCTGCGCGTAATCTGCTGCTTGCAA
ACAAAAAAACCACCGCTACCAGCGGTGGTTTGTTTGCCGGATCAAGAGCTACCAACTCTTTTTCCGAAGG
TAACTGGCTTCAGCAGAGCGCAGATACCAAATACTGTCCTTCTAGTGTAGCCGTAGTTAGGCCACCACTT
CAAGAACTCTGTAGCACCGCCTACATACCTCGCTCTGCTAATCCTGTTACCAGTGGCTGCTGCCAGTGGC
GATAAGTCGTGTCTTACCGGGTTGGACTCAAGACGATAGTTACCGGATAAGGCGCAGCGGTCGGGCTGAA
CGGGGGGTTCGTGCACACAGCCCAGCTTGGAGCGAACGACCTACACCGAACTGAGATACCTACAGCGTGA
GCTATGAGAAAGCGCCACGCTTCCCGAAGGGAGAAAGGCGGACAGGTATCCGGTAAGCGGCAGGGTCGGA
ACAGGAGAGCGCACGAGGGAGCTTCCAGGGGGAAACGCCTGGTATCTTTATAGTCCTGTCGGGTTTCGCC
ACCTCTGACTTGAGCGTCGATTTTTGTGATGCTCGTCAGGGGGGCGGAGCCTATGGAAAAACGCCAGCAA
CGCGGCCTTTTTACGGTTCCTGGCCTTTTGCTGGCCTTTTGCTCACATGTTCTTTCCTGCGTTATCCCCT
GATTCTGTGGATAACCGTATTACCGCCTTTGAGTGAGCTGATACCGCTCGCCGCAGCCGAACGACCGAGC
GCAGCGAGTCAGTGAGCGAGGAAGCGGAAGAGCGCCCAATACGCAAACCGCCTCTCCCCGCGCGTTGGCC
GATTCATTAATGCAGCTGGCACGACAGGTTTCCCGACTGGAAAGCGGGCAGTGAGCGCAACGCAATTAAT
GTGAGTTAGCTCACTCATTAGGCACCCCAGGCTTTACACTTTATGCTTCCGGCTCGTATGTTGTGTGGAA
TTGTGAGCGGATAACAATTTCACACAGGAAACAGCTATGACCATGATTACGCCAAGCGCGCAATTAACCC
TCACTAAAGGGAACAAAAGCTGGAGCTGCAAGCTTAATGTAGTCTTATGCAATACTCTTGTAGTCTTGCA
ACATGGTAACGATGAGTTAGCAACATGCCTTACAAGGAGAGAAAAAGCACCGTGCATGCCGATTGGTGGA
AGTAAGGTGGTACGATCGTGCCTTATTAGGAAGGCAACAGACGGGTCTGACATGGATTGGACGAACCACT
GAATTGCCGCATTGCAGAGATATTGTATTTAAGTGCCTAGCTCGATACAATAAACGGGTCTCTCTGGTTA
GACCAGATCTGAGCCTGGGAGCTCTCTGGCTAACTAGGGAACCCACTGCTTAAGCCTCAATAAAGCTTGC
CTTGAGTGCTTCAAGTAGTGTGTGCCCGTCTGTTGTGTGACTCTGGTAACTAGAGATCCCTCAGACCCTT
TTAGTCAGTGTGGAAAATCTCTAGCAGTGGCGCCCGAACAGGGACCTGAAAGCGAAAGGGAAACCAGAGC
TCTCTCGACGCAGGACTCGGCTTGCTGAAGCGCGCACGGCAAGAGGCGAGGGGCGGCGACTGGTGAGTAC
GCCAAAAATTTTGACTAGCGGAGGCTAGAAGGAGAGAGATGGGTGCGAGAGCGTCAGTATTAAGCGGGGG
AGAATTAGATCGCGATGGGAAAAAATTCGGTTAAGGCCAGGGGGAAAGAAAAAATATAAATTAAAACATA
TAGTATGGGCAAGCAGGGAGCTAGAACGATTCGCAGTTAATCCTGGCCTGTTAGAAACATCAGAAGGCTG
TAGACAAATACTGGGACAGCTACAACCATCCCTTCAGACAGGATCAGAAGAACTTAGATCATTATATAAT
ACAGTAGCAACCCTCTATTGTGTGCATCAAAGGATAGAGATAAAAGACACCAAGGAAGCTTTAGACAAGA
TAGAGGAAGAGCAAAACAAAAGTAAGACCACCGCACAGCAAGCGGCCGCTGATCTTCAGACCTGGAGGAG
GAGATATGAGGGACAATTGGAGAAGTGAATTATATAAATATAAAGTAGTAAAAATTGAACCATTAGGAGT
AGCACCCACCAAGGCAAAGAGAAGAGTGGTGCAGAGAGAAAAAAGAGCAGTGGGAATAGGAGCTTTGTTC
CTTGGGTTCTTGGGAGCAGCAGGAAGCACTATGGGCGCAGCCTCAATGACGCTGACGGTACAGGCCAGAC
AATTATTGTCTGGTATAGTGCAGCAGCAGAACAATTTGCTGAGGGCTATTGAGGCGCAACAGCATCTGTT
GCAACTCACAGTCTGGGGCATCAAGCAGCTCCAGGCAAGAATCCTGGCTGTGGAAAGATACCTAAAGGAT
CAACAGCTCCTGGGGATTTGGGGTTGCTCTGGAAAACTCATTTGCACCACTGCTGTGCCTTGGAATGCTA
GTTGGAGTAATAAATCTCTGGAACAGATTGGAATCACACGACCTGGATGGAGTGGGACAGAGAAATTAAC
AATTACACAAGCTTAATACACTCCTTAATTGAAGAATCGCAAAACCAGCAAGAAAAGAATGAACAAGAAT
TATTGGAATTAGATAAATGGGCAAGTTTGTGGAATTGGTTTAACATAACAAATTGGCTGTGGTATATAAA
ATTATTCATAATGATAGTAGGAGGCTTGGTAGGTTTAAGAATAGTTTTTGCTGTACTTTCTATAGTGAAT
AGAGTTAGGCAGGGATATTCACCATTATCGTTTCAGACCCACCTCCCAACCCCGAGGGGACCCGACAGGC
CCGAAGGAATAGAAGAAGAAGGTGGAGAGAGAGACAGAGACAGATCCATTCGATTAGTGAACGGATCTCG
ACGGTTAACTTTTAAAAGAAAAGGGGGGATTGGGGGGTACAGTGCAGGGGAAAGAATAGTAGACATAATA
GCAACAGACATACAAACTAAAGAATTACAAAAACAAATTACAAAAATTCAAAATTTTATCGGACCTTCTA
GGTCTTGAAAGGAGTGGGAATTGGCTCCGGTGCCCGTCAGTGGGCAGAGCGCACATCGCCCACAGTCCCC
GAGAAGTTGGGGGGAGGGGTCGGCAATTGAACCGGTGCCTAGAGAAGGTGGCGCGGGGTAAACTGGGAAA
GTGATGTCGTGTACTGGCTCCGCCTTTTTCCCGAGGGTGGGGGAGAACCGTATATAAGTGCAGTAGTCGC
CGTGAACGTTCTTTTTCGCAACGGGTTTGCCGCCAGAACACAGGTAAGTGCCGTGTGTGGTTCCCGCGGG
CCTGGCCTCTTTACGGGTTATGGCCCTTGCGTGCCTTGAATTACTTCCACCTGGCTGCAGTACGTGATTC
TTGATCCCGAGCTTCGGGTTGGAAGTGGGTGGGAGAGTTCGAGGCCTTGCGCTTAAGGAGCCCCTTCGCC
TCGTGCTTGAGTTGAGGCCTGGCCTGGGCGCTGGGGCCGCCGCGTGCGAATCTGGTGGCACCTTCGCGCC
TGTCTCGCTGCTTTCGATAAGTCTCTAGCCATTTAAAATTTTTGATGACCTGCTGCGACGCTTTTTTTCT
GGCAAGATAGTCTTGTAAATGCGGGCCAAGATCTGCACACTGGTATTTCGGTTTTTGGGGCCGCGGGCGG
CGACGGGGCCCGTGCGTCCCAGCGCACATGTTCGGCGAGGCGGGGCCTGCGAGCGCGGCCACCGAGAATC
GGACGGGGGTAGTCTCAAGCTGGCCGGCCTGCTCTGGTGCCTGGCCTCGCGCCGCCGTGTATCGCCCCGC
CCTGGGCGGCAAGGCTGGCCCGGTCGGCACCAGTTGCGTGAGCGGAAAGATGGCCGCTTCCCGGCCCTGC
TGCAGGGAGCTCAAAATGGAGGACGCGGCGCTCGGGAGAGCGGGCGGGTGAGTCACCCACACAAAGGAAA
AGGGCCTTTCCGTCCTCAGCCGTCGCTTCATGTGACTCCACGGAGTACCGGGCGCCGTCCAGGCACCTCG
ATTAGTTCTCGAGCTTTTGGAGTACGTCGTCTTTAGGTTGGGGGGAGGGGTTTTATGCGATGGAGTTTCC
CCACACTGAGTGGGTGGAGACTGAAGTTAGGCCAGCTTGGCACTTGATGTAATTCTCCTTGGAATTTGCC
CTTTTTGAGTTTGGATCTTGGTTCATTCTCAAGCCTCAGACAGTGGTTCAAAGTTTTTTTCTTCCATTTC
AGGTGTCGTGAGGAATTAGCTTGGTACTAATACGACTCACTATAGGGAGACCCAAGCTGGCTAGGTAAGC
TTGGTACCGAGCTCGGATCCACTAGTCCAGTGTGGTGGAATTCTGCAGATAACACCATGGACTACAAAGA
CGATGACGATAAAAAGGATCCGAGCTCGAATTCCGAAAACTCCTCGGCAGAGAGGGATTTAGCTGATGTC
AAATCGTCTCTAGTCAATGAATCAGAAACGAATCAAAACAGCTCCTCCGATTCCGAGGCGGAAAGACGGC
CTCCGCCTCGCTCCGAAAGTTTCCGAGACAAATCCCGGGAAAGTTTGGAAGAAGCGGCCAAGAGGCAAGA
TGGAGGGCTCTTTAAGGGGCCACCGTATCCCGGCTACCCCTTCATCATGATCCCCGACCTGACGAGCCCC
TACCTCCCCAACGGATCGCTCTCGCCCACCGCCCGAACCTATCTCCAGATGAAATGGCCACTGCTTGATG
TCCAGGCAGGGAGCCTCCAGAGTAGACAAGCCCTCAAGGATGCCCGGTCCCCATCACCGGCACACATTGT
CTCTAACAAAGTGCCAGTGGTGCAGCACCCTCACCATGTCCACCCCCTCACGCCTCTTATCACGTACAGC
AATGAACACTTCACGCCGGGAAACCCACCTCCACACTTACCAGCCGACGTAGACCCCAAAACAGGAATCC
CACGGCCTCCGCACCCTCCAGATATATCCCCGTATTACCCACTATCGCCTGGCACCGTAGGACAAATCCC
CCATCCGCTAGGATGGTTAGTACCACAGCAAGGTCAACCAGTGTACCCAATCACGACAGGAGGATTCAGA
CACCCCTACCCCACAGCTCTGACCGTCAATGCTTCCATGTCCAGGTTCCCTCCCCATATGGTCCCACCAC
ATCATACGCTACACACGACGGGCATTCCGCATCCGGCCATAGTCACACCAACAGTCAAACAGGAATCGTC
CCAGAGTGATGTCGGCTCACTCCATAGTTCAAAGCATCAGGACTCCAAAAAGGAAGAAGAAAAGAAGAAG
CCCCACATAAAGAAACCTCTTAATGCATTCATGTTGTATATGAAGGAAATGAGAGCAAAGGTCGTAGCTG
AGTGCACGTTGAAAGAAAGCGCGGCCATCAACCAGATCCTTGGGCGGAGGTGGCATGCACTGTCCAGAGA
AGAGCAAGCGAAATACTACGAGCTGGCCCGGAAGGAGCGACAGCTTCATATGCAACTGTACCCCGGCTGG
TCCGCGCGGGATAACTATGGAAAGAAGAAGAAGAGGAAAAGGGACAAGCAGCCGGGAGAGACCAATGAAC
ACAGCGAATGTTTCCTAAATCCTTGCCTTTCACTTCCTCCGATTACAGACCTGAGCGCTCCTAAGAAATG
CCGAGCGCGCTTTGGCCTTGATCAACAGAATAACTGGTGCGGCCCTTGCAGGAGAAAAAAAAAGTGCGTT
CGCTACATACAAGGTGAAGGCAGCTGCCTCAGCCCACCCTCTTCAGATGGAAGCTTACTAGATTCGCCTC
CCCCCTCCCCGAACCTGCTAGGCTCCCCTCCCCGAGACGCCAAGTCACAGACTGAGCAGACCCAGCCTCT
GTCGCTGTCCCTGAAGCCCGACCCCCTGGCCCACCTGTCCATGATGCCTCCGCCACCCGCCCTCCTGCTC
GCTGAGGCCACCCACAAGGCCTCCGCCCTCTGTCCCAACGGGGCCCTGGACCTGCCCCCAGCCGCTTTGC
AGCCTGCCGCCCCCTCCTCATCAATTGCACAGCCGTCGACTTCTTCCTTACATTCCCACAGCTCCCTGGC
CGGGACCCAGCCCCAGCCGCTGTCGCTCGTCACCAAGTCTTTAGAATAGGCTAGAGGATCCGGACTAGTT
AACGCGTCGACCAGTGGTCGACCCTGTGGAATGTGTGTCAGTTAGGGTGTGGAAAGTCCCCAGGCTCCCC
AGCAGGCAGAAGTATGCAAAGCATGCATCTCAATTAGTCAGCAACCAGGTGTGGAAAGTCCCCAGGCTCC
CCAGCAGGCAGAAGTATGCAAAGCATGCATCTCAATTAGTCAGCAACCATAGTCCCGCCCCTAACTCCGC
CCATCCCGCCCCTAACTCCGCCCAGTTCCGCCCATTCTCCGCCCCATGGCTGACTAATTTTTTTTATTTA
TGCAGAGGCCGAGGCCGCCTCGGCCTCTGAGCTATTCCAGAAGTAGTGAGGAGGCTTTTTTGGAGCCTAG
GCTTTTGCAAAAAGCTTACCATGGTGAGCAAGGGCGAGGAGGATAACATGGCCATCATCAAGGAGTTCAT
GCGCTTCAAGGTGCACATGGAGGGCTCCGTGAACGGCCACGAGTTCGAGATCGAGGGCGAGGGCGAGGGC
CGCCCCTACGAGGGCACCCAGACCGCCAAGCTGAAGGTGACCAAGGGTGGCCCCCTGCCCTTCGCCTGGG
ACATCCTGTCCCCTCAGTTCATGTACGGCTCCAAGGCCTACGTGAAGCACCCCGCCGACATCCCCGACTA
CTTGAAGCTGTCCTTCCCCGAGGGCTTCAAGTGGGAGCGCGTGATGAACTTCGAGGACGGCGGCGTGGTG
ACCGTGACCCAGGACTCCTCCCTGCAGGACGGCGAGTTCATCTACAAGGTGAAGCTGCGCGGCACCAACT
TCCCCTCCGACGGCCCCGTAATGCAGAAGAAGACCATGGGCTGGGAGGCCTCCTCCGAGCGGATGTACCC
CGAGGACGGCGCCCTGAAGGGCGAGATCAAGCAGAGGCTGAAGCTGAAGGACGGCGGCCACTACGACGCT
GAGGTCAAGACCACCTACAAGGCCAAGAAGCCCGTGCAGCTGCCCGGCGCCTACAACGTCAACATCAAGT
TGGACATCACCTCCCACAACGAGGACTACACCATCGTGGAACAGTACGAACGCGCCGAGGGCCGCCACTC
CACCGGCGGCATGGACGAGCTGTACAAGTAA
