>Addgene plasmid #24310 | EdTC | addgene partial sequence | sequence record 113726 | MyoD-E120_3 5'-GGACTTTCCACACCCTAACTGACAC-3'
TCGACCACTGGTCGACGCGTTAACTAGTCCGGATCCTCTAGCCTATTCTAAAGACTTGGTGACGAGCGAC
AGCGGCTGGGGCTGGGTCCCGGCCAGGGAGCTGTGGGAATGTAAGGAAGAAGTCGACGGCTGTGCAATTG
ATGAGGAGGGGGCGGCAGGCTGCAAAGCGGCTGGGGGCAGGTCCAGGGCCCCGTTGGGACAGAGGGCGGA
GGCCTTGTGGGTGGCCTCAGCGAGCAGGAGGGCGGGTGGCGGAGGCATCATGGACAGGTGGGCCAGGGGG
TCGGGCTTCAGGGACAGCGACAGAGGCTGGGTCTGCTCAGTCTGTGACTTGGCGTCTCGGGGAGGGGAGC
CTAGCAGGTTCGGGGAGGGGGGAGGCGAATCTAGTAAGCTTCCATCTGAAGAGGGTGGGCTGAGGCAGCT
GCCTTCACCTTGTATGTAGCGAACGCACTTTTTTTTTCTCCTGCAAGGGCCGCACCAGTTATTCTGTTGA
TCAAGGCCAAAGCGCGCTCGGCATTTCTTAGGAGCGCTCAGGTCTGTAATCGGAGGAAGTGAAAGGCAAG
GATTTAGGAAACATTCGCTGTGTTCATTGGTCTCTCCCGGCTGCTTGTCCCTTTTCCTCTTCTTCTTCTT
TCCATAGTTATCCCGCGCGGACCAGCCGGGGTACAGTTGCATATGAAGCTGTCGCTCCTTCCGGGCCAGC
TCGTAGTATTTCGCTTGCTCTTCTCTGGACAGTGCATGCCACCTCCGCCCAAGGATCTGGTTGATGGCCG
CGCTTTCTTTCAACGTGCACTCAGCTACGACCTTTGCTCTCATTTCCTTCATATACAACATGAATGCATT
AAGAGGTTTCTTTATGTGGGGCTTCTTCTTTTCTTCTTCCTTTTTGGAGTCCTGATGCTTTGAACTATGG
AGTGAGCCGACATCACTCTGG
