>Addgene plasmid #24310 | EdTC | addgene partial sequence | sequence record 114472 | Futet-R 5'-CAAAGGCATTAAAGCAGCGT-3'
AGGAGCAACATAGTTAAGAATACCAGTCAATCTTTCACAAATTTTGTAATCCAGAGGTTGATTGTCGACT
TACTTGTACAGCTCGTCCATGCCGCCGGTGGAGTGGCGGCCCTCGGCGCGTTCGTACTGTTCCACGATGG
TGTAGTCCTCGTTGTGGGAGGTGATGTCCAACTTGATGTTGACGTTGTAGGCGCCGGGCAGCTGCACGGG
CTTCTTGGCCTTGTAGGTGGTCTTGACCTCAGCGTCGTAGTGGCCGCCGTCCTTCAGCTTCAGCCTCTGC
TTGATCTCGCCCTTCAGGGCGCCGTCCTCGGGGTACATCCGCTCGGAGGAGGCCTCCCAGCCCATGGTCT
TCTTCTGCATTACGGGGCCGTCGGAGGGGAAGTTGGTGCCGCGCAGCTTCACCTTGTAGATGAACTCGCC
GTCCTGCAGGGAGGAGTCCTGGGTCACGGTCACCACGCCGCCGTCCTCGAAGTTCATCACGCGCTCCCAC
TTGAAGCCCTCGGGGAAGGACAGCTTCAAGTAGTCGGGGATGTCGGCGGGGTGCTTCACGTAGGCCTTGG
AGCCGTACATGAACTGAGGGGACAGGATGTCCCAGGC
