>Addgene plasmid #24310 | EdTC | addgene partial sequence | sequence record 115141 | WPRE-R 5'-CATAGCGTAAAAGGAGCAACA-3'
GTCAATCTTTCACAAATTTTGTAATCCAGAGGTTGATTGTCGACTTACTTGTACAGCTCGTCCATGCCGC
CGGTGGAGTGGCGGCCCTCGGCGCGTTCGTACTGTTCCACGATGGTGTAGTCCTCGTTGTGGGAGGTGAT
GTCCAACTTGATGTTGACGTTGTAGGCGCCGGGCAGCTGCACGGGCTTCTTGGCCTTGTAGGTGGTCTTG
ACCTCAGCGTCGTAGTGGCCGCCGTCCTTCAGCTTCAGCCTCTGCTTGATCTCGCCCTTCAGGGCGCCGT
CCTCGGGGTACATCCGCTCGGAGGAGGCCTCCCAGCCCATGGTCTTCTTCTGCATTACGGGGCCGTCGGA
GGGGAAGTTGGTGCCGCGCAGCTTCACCTTGTAGATGAACTCGCCGTCCTGCAGGGAGGAGTCCTGGGTC
ACGGTCACCACGCCGCCGTCCTCGAAGTTCATCACGCGCTCCCACTTGAAGCCCTCGGGGAAGGACAGCT
TCAAGTAGTCGGGGATGTCGGCGGGGTGCTTCACGTAGGCCTTGGAGCCGTACATGAACTGAGGGGACAG
GATGTCCCAGGCGAAGGGCAGGGGGCCACCCTTGGTCACCTTCAGCTTGGCGGTCTGGGTGCCCTCGTAG
GGGCGGCCCTCGCCCTCGCCCTCGATCTCGAACTCGTGGCCGTTCACGGAGCCCTCCATGTGCACCTTGA
A
