>Addgene plasmid #24310 | EdTC | addgene partial sequence | sequence record 115143 | EF1a-F 5'-TCAAGCCTCAGACAGTGGTTC-3'
TTTCTTCCATTTCAGGTGTCGTGAGGAATTAGCTTGGTACTAATACGACTCACTATAGGGAGACCCAAGC
TGGCTAGGTAAGCTTGGTACCGAGCTCGGATCCACTAGTCCAGTGTGGTGGAATTCTGCAGATAACACCA
TGGACTACAAAGACGATGACGATAAAAAGGATCCGAGCTCGAATTCCGAAAACTCCTCGGCAGAGAGGGA
TTTAGCTGATGTCAAATCGTCTCTAGTCAATGAATCAGAAACGAATCAAAACAGCTCCTCCGATTCCGAG
GCGGAAAGACGGCCTCCGCCTCGCTCCGAAAGTTTCCGAGACAAATCCCGGGAAAGTTTGGAAGAAGCGG
CCAAGAGGCAAGATGGAGGGCTCTTTAAGGGGCCACCGTATCCCGGCTACCCCTTCATCATGATCCCCGA
CCTGACGAGCCCCTACCTCCCCAACGGATCGCTCTCGCCCACCGCCCGAACCTATCTCCAGATGAAATGG
CCACTGCTTGATGTCCAGGCAGGGAGCCTCCAGAGTAGACAAGCCCTCAAGGATGCCCGGTCCCCATCAC
CGGCACACATTGTCTCTAACAAAGTGCCAGTGGTGCAGCACCCTCACCATGTCCACCCCCTCACGCCTCT
TATCACGTACAGCAATGAACACTTCACGCCGGGAAACCCACCTCCACACTTACCAGCCGACGTAGACCCC
AAAACAGGAATCCCACGGCCTCCGCACCCTCCAGATATATCCCCGTATTACCCACTATCGCCTGGCACCG
TAGGACAAATCCCCCATCCGCTAGGATGGTTAGTACCACAGCAAGGTCAAC
